>Addgene plasmid #47239 | TAL3520 | depositor partial sequence | sequence record 67326 | Insert sequence
ATGGACTACAAAGACCATGACGGTGATTATAAAGATCATGACATCGATTACAAGGATGACGATGACAAGA
TGGCCCCCAAGAAGAAGAGGAAGGTGGGCATTCACCGCGGGGTACCTATGGTGGACTTGAGGACACTCGG
TTATTCGCAACAGCAACAGGAGAAAATCAAGCCTAAGGTCAGGAGCACCGTCGCGCAACACCACGAGGCG
CTTGTGGGGCATGGCTTCACTCATGCGCATATTGTCGCGCTTTCACAGCACCCTGCGGCGCTTGGGACGG
TGGCTGTCAAATACCAAGATATGATTGCGGCCCTGCCCGAAGCCACGCACGAGGCAATTGTAGGGGTCGG
TAAACAGTGGTCGGGAGCGCGAGCACTTGAGGCGCTGCTGACTGTGGCGGGTGAGCTTAGGGGGCCTCCG
CTCCAGCTCGACACCGGGCAGCTGCTGAAGATCGCGAAGAGAGGGGGAGTAACAGCGGTAGAGGCAGTGC
ACGCCTGGCGCAATGCGCTCACCGGGGCCCCCTTGAACCTGACCCCAGACCAGGTAGTCGCAATCGCGAA
CAATAATGGGGGAAAGCAAGCCCTGGAAACCGTGCAAAGGTTGTTGCCGGTCCTTTGTCAAGACCACGGC
CTTACACCGGAGCAAGTCGTGGCCATTGCAAATAATAACGGTGGCAAACAGGCTCTTGAGACGGTTCAGA
GACTTCTCCCAGTTCTCTGTCAAGCCCACGGGCTGACTCCCGATCAAGTTGTAGCGATTGCGAATAACAA
TGGAGGGAAACAAGCATTGGAGACTGTCCAACGGCTCCTTCCCGTGTTGTGTCAAGCCCACGGTTTGACG
CCTGCACAAGTGGTCGCCATCGCCTCGAATGGCGGCGGTAAGCAGGCGCTGGAAACAGTACAGCGCCTGC
TGCCTGTACTGTGCCAGGATCATGGACTGACCCCAGACCAGGTAGTCGCAATCGCGTCAAACGGAGGGGG
AAAGCAAGCCCTGGAAACCGTGCAAAGGTTGTTGCCGGTCCTTTGTCAAGACCACGGCCTTACACCGGAG
CAAGTCGTGGCCATTGCAAGCAATGGGGGTGGCAAACAGGCTCTTGAGACGGTTCAGAGACTTCTCCCAG
TTCTCTGTCAAGCCCACGGGCTGACTCCCGATCAAGTTGTAGCGATTGCGTCGCATGACGGAGGGAAACA
AGCATTGGAGACTGTCCAACGGCTCCTTCCCGTGTTGTGTCAAGCCCACGGTTTGACGCCTGCACAAGTG
GTCGCCATCGCCAACAACAACGGCGGTAAGCAGGCGCTGGAAACAGTACAGCGCCTGCTGCCTGTACTGT
GCCAGGATCATGGACTGACCCCAGACCAGGTAGTCGCAATCGCGTCAAACGGAGGGGGAAAGCAAGCCCT
GGAAACCGTGCAAAGGTTGTTGCCGGTCCTTTGTCAAGACCACGGCCTTACACCGGAGCAAGTCGTGGCC
ATTGCATCCCACGACGGTGGCAAACAGGCTCTTGAGACGGTTCAGAGACTTCTCCCAGTTCTCTGTCAAG
CCCACGGGCTGACTCCCGATCAAGTTGTAGCGATTGCGTCGAACATTGGAGGGAAACAAGCATTGGAGAC
TGTCCAACGGCTCCTTCCCGTGTTGTGTCAAGCCCACGGTTTGACGCCTGCACAAGTGGTCGCCATCGCC
TCCAATATTGGCGGTAAGCAGGCGCTGGAAACAGTACAGCGCCTGCTGCCTGTACTGTGCCAGGATCATG
GACTGACCCCAGACCAGGTAGTCGCAATCGCGTCAAACGGAGGGGGAAAGCAAGCCCTGGAAACCGTGCA
AAGGTTGTTGCCGGTCCTTTGTCAAGACCACGGCCTTACACCGGAGCAAGTCGTGGCCATTGCAAGCAAT
GGGGGTGGCAAACAGGCTCTTGAGACGGTTCAGAGACTTCTCCCAGTTCTCTGTCAAGCCCACGGGCTGA
CTCCCGATCAAGTTGTAGCGATTGCGTCCAACGGTGGAGGGAAACAAGCATTGGAGACTGTCCAACGGCT
CCTTCCCGTGTTGTGTCAAGCCCACGGTTTGACGCCTGCACAAGTGGTCGCCATCGCCAACAACAACGGC
GGTAAGCAGGCGCTGGAAACAGTACAGCGCCTGCTGCCTGTACTGTGCCAGGATCATGGACTGACACCCG
AACAGGTGGTCGCCATTGCTTCCCACGACGGAGGACGGCCAGCCTTGGAG
