>Addgene plasmid #47239 | TAL3520 | addgene partial sequence | sequence record 69100 | JDS-TALEN-F 5'-TAGGGGTCGGTAAACAGTGG-3'
ACTGTGGCGGGTGAGCTTAGGGGGCCTCCGCTCCAGCTCGACACCGGGCAGCTGCTGAAGATCGCGAAGA
GAGGGGGAGTAACAGCGGTAGAGGCAGTGCACGCCTGGCGCAATGCGCTCACCGGGGCCCCCTTGAACCT
GACCCCAGACCAGGTAGTCGCAATCGCGAACAATAATGGGGGAAAGCAAGCCCTGGAAACCGTGCAAAGG
TTGTTGCCGGTCCTTTGTCAAGACCACGGCCTTACACCGGAGCAAGTCGTGGCCATTGCAAATAATAACG
GTGGCAAACAGGCTCTTGAGACGGTTCAGAGACTTCTCCCAGTTCTCTGTCAAGCCCACGGGCTGACTCC
CGATCAAGTTGTAGCGATTGCGAATAACAATGGAGGGAAACAAGCATTGGAGACTGTCCAACGGCTCCTT
CCCGTGTTGTGTCAAGCCCACGGTTTGACGCCTGCACAAGTGGTCGCCATCGCCTCGAATGGCGGCGGTA
AGCAGGCGCTGGAAACAGTACAGCGCCTGCTGCCTGTACTGTGCCAGGATCATGGACTGACCCCAGACCA
GGTAGTCGCAATCGCGTCAAACGGAGGGGGAAAGCAAGCCCTGGAAACCGTGCAAAGGTTGTTGCCGGTC
CTTTGTCAAGACCACGGCCTTACACCGGAGCAAGTCGTGGCCATTGCAAGCAATGGGGGTGGCAAACAGG
CTCTTGAGACGGTTCAGAGACTTCTCCCAGTTCTCTGTCAAGCCCACGGGCTGACTCCCGATCAAGTTGT
AGCGATTGCGTCGCATGACGGAGGGAAACAAGCATTGGAGACTGTCCAACGGCTCCTTCCC
