[The description below was written by a language model from this plasmid's Addgene catalogue record.]
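Description:
TAL3520 is a TALEN expression plasmid encoding the left-hand monomer of a nuclease pair directed against the zebrafish (D. rerio) gene prrx1a. It is built on the JDS71 backbone, a roughly 6.4 kb vector classed as mammalian expression with a T7 promoter, and is maintained in E. coli as a high-copy plasmid under ampicillin selection. No feature table accompanies the record, so the origin of replication and other backbone elements are not itemised. The use of a BGH reverse sequencing primer suggests a BGH polyadenylation region downstream of the coding sequence.

The insert, about 1.4 kb, is an engineered array of TAL effector repeats designed to recognise an 18-nucleotide target site in prrx1a. It was cloned between two BsmBI sites that were destroyed in the process, as expected for a type IIS enzyme that cuts outside its recognition sequence and allows seamless in-frame joining. The backbone supplies the flanking parts of the fusion protein: an N-terminal 3X FLAG tag for detection and a C-terminal wild-type FokI nuclease domain. Because FokI cleaves only as a dimer, this left monomer is meant to be used with a matching right-hand TALEN binding the opposite strand nearby, so that the two FokI domains meet over the spacer and make a double-strand break.

Transcription can be driven by the CMV promoter in transfected cells. The T7 designation indicates that the plasmid can also serve as a template for in vitro transcription, giving mRNA suitable for delivery into embryos. The construct belongs to a collection for targeted gene disruption in zebrafish, where error-prone repair of the induced break produces insertion or deletion mutations at prrx1a.
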