Addgene plasmid #47239: TAL3520
Depositing lab: Keith Joung. Depositing organization: Massachusetts General Hospital. Publication: Targeted gene disruption in somatic zebrafish cells using engineered TALENs. Sander JD, Cade L, Khayter C, Reyon D, Peterson RT, Joung JK, Yeh JR. Nat Biotechnol. 2011 Aug 5;29(8):697-8. doi: 10.1038/nbt.1934. PubMed 21822241.
Backbone
  Vector backbone: JDS71
  Backbone manufacturer: Addgene plasmid #32287
  Backbone size w/o insert (bp): 6447
  Vector type: Mammalian Expression ; T7
Growth in bacteria
  Bacterial resistance: Ampicillin, 100 μg/mL
  Growth temperature: 37°C
  Growth strain: XL1 Blue
  Copy number: High Copy
Gene/Insert
  Gene/Insert name: ZebrafishCommunity-prrx1a-left (alt name: prrx1a)
  Species: D. rerio (zebrafish)
  Insert size (bp): 1430
  Entrez Gene: prrx1a (a.k.a. pmx1, cb329, prrx1, zgc:64055, wu:fa09h05, wu:fb52c01)
  Promoter: CMV
  Tag / fusion protein: 3X Flag (N terminal on backbone); WT FOKI (C terminal on backbone)
  Cloning method: Restriction Enzyme; 5′ cloning site BsmBI (destroyed during cloning); 3′ cloning site BsmBI (destroyed during cloning)
  Sequencing primers: 5′ CMV-F; 3′ BGH-rev
Terms and licenses: Academic/Nonprofit Terms; Industry Terms: Not Available to Industry
Depositor comments: Target binding site: TGGGTTTCGTCAATTTGC It is strongly recommended that users perform a diagnostic digest to verify this plasmid prior to use. For example, a double digest of the plasmid with BamHI and KpnI should result in two bands at 2.3kb and 5.8kb.
How to cite: TAL3520 was a gift from Keith Joung (Addgene plasmid # 47239 ; http://n2t.net/addgene:47239 ; RRID:Addgene_47239)
